Addgene plasmid #57194: PA-mCherry1-Plastin-C-10
Purpose: Localization: Fimbrin/Cytoskeleton, Excitation: 400 / 504, Emission: 515 / 517
Depositing lab: Michael Davidson. Depositing organization: Florida State University, Tallahassee.
Backbone
  Vector backbone: PA-mCherry1-C1
  Backbone size w/o insert (bp): 4750
  Vector type: Mammalian Expression
  Selectable markers: Neomycin (select with G418)
Growth in bacteria
  Bacterial resistance: Kanamycin, 50 μg/mL
  Growth temperature: 37°C
  Growth strain: DH5alpha
  Copy number: High Copy
Gene/Insert
  Gene/Insert name: Plastin (alt name: NM_002670)
  Species: H. sapiens (human)
  Entrez Gene: PLS1
  Promoter: CMV
  Tag / fusion protein: PA-mCherry1 (N terminal on backbone)
  Cloning method: Unknown
  Sequencing primers: 5′ CMV-F; 3′ SV40pA-R
Terms and licenses: Academic/Nonprofit Terms; Industry Terms: Not Available to Industry
Depositor comments: . Excitation = 400 / 504; Emission = 515 / 517
How to cite: PA-mCherry1-Plastin-C-10 was a gift from Michael Davidson (Addgene plasmid # 57194 ; http://n2t.net/addgene:57194 ; RRID:Addgene_57194)
