[The description below was written by a language model from this plasmid's Addgene catalogue record.]
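Description:
PA-mCherry1-Plastin-C-10 is a mammalian expression plasmid built on the PA-mCherry1-C1 backbone (about 4.75 kb without insert), a C1-style fluorescent protein fusion vector. It is maintained in E. coli as a high-copy plasmid under kanamycin selection, and it carries a neomycin resistance marker that allows G418 selection of transfected mammalian cells. The record does not list the origin of replication or other backbone features, and no feature table is available.

The payload is human plastin (PLS1, also known as fimbrin), an actin-bundling protein, expressed from the CMV promoter as a fusion with PA-mCherry1 at its N terminus. The "C-10" in the name probably indicates that plastin sits C-terminal to the fluorescent protein across a 10-residue linker, although the record does not state this. The listed 3′ sequencing primer implies an SV40 polyadenylation signal downstream of the fusion. PA-mCherry1 is a photoactivatable derivative of mCherry. It is essentially dark until it is switched on by violet light, after which it fluoresces red.

The stated purpose is labelling of fimbrin and the cytoskeleton in live or fixed mammalian cells. Because the tag is photoactivatable, a selected subpopulation of the fusion protein can be switched on, which suits pulse-chase tracking of actin-associated structures and single-molecule localization microscopy. The recorded spectral values (excitation 400/504, emission 515/517) describe green emission, which is not what a red photoactivatable protein would give, so they may have been carried over from a different fluorophore and should be treated with caution.
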