>Addgene plasmid #57194 | PA-mCherry1-Plastin-C-10 | depositor partial sequence | sequence record 88338 | insert sequence
ACGTCAGATCCGCTAGCGCTACCGGTCGCCACCATGGTGAGCAAGGGCGAGGAGGATAACATGGCCATCA
TTAAGGAGTTCATGCGCTTCAAGGTGCACATGGAGGGGTCCGTGAACGGCCACGTGTTCGAGATCGAGGG
CGAGGGCGAGGGCCGCCCCTACGAGGGCACCCAGACCGCCAAGCTGAAGGTGACCAAGGGCGGCCCCCTG
CCCTTCACCTGGGACATCCTGAGCCCTCAGTTCATGTACGGCTCCAATGCCTACGTGAAGCACCCCGCCG
ACATCCCCGACTACTTTAAGCTGTCCTTCCCCGAGGGCTTCAAGTGGGAGCGCGTGATGAAATTCGAGGA
CGGCGGCGTGGTGACCGTGACCCAGGACTCCTCCCTGCAGGACGGCGAGTTCATCTACAAGGTGAAGCTG
CGCGGCACCAACTTCCCCTCCGACGGCCCCGTGATGCAGAAGAAGACCATGGGCTGGGAGGCCCTCTCCG
AGCGGATGTACCCCGAGGACGGCGCCCTGAAGGGCGAGGTCAAGCCCAGAGTGAAGCTGAAGGACGGCGG
CCACTACGACGCTGAGGTCAAGACCACCTACAAGGCCAAGAAGCCCGTGCAGCTGCCCGGCGCCTACAAC
GTCAACCGCAAGCTGGACATCACCAGCCACAACGAGGACTACACCATCGTGGAGCAGTACGAGAGAGCCG
AGGGCCGCCACTCCACCGGCGGCATGGACGAGCTGTACAAGTCCGGAAGCGGCTCCGGGAGCGGAAGCGG
GGAAAACAGTACTACTACCATTTCTCGGGAGGAGCTTGAAGAACTACAAGAGGCATTTAATAAAATAGAT
ATTGACAATAGTGGGTATGTCAGTGACTATGAACTTCAAGACCTGTTTAAGGAAGCAAGCCTTCCTCTGC
CTGGCTACAAGGTGCGCGAGATTGTGGAGAAAATTCTATCAGTTGCTGACAGCAACAAAGATGGCAAAAT
CAGTTTTGAAGAGTTTGTGTCACTAATGCAAGAATTAAAAAGCAAAGATATCAGCAAAACATTCCGAAAA
ATAATTAACAAGAGGGAAGGGATTACTGCTATTGGAGGAACTTCAACTATTTCCAGTGAGGGCACACAGC
ATTCTTATTCAGAGGAAGAAAAAGTGGCTTTTGTTAACTGGATAAACAAAGCCCTGGAGAATGACCCTGA
CTGTAAGCATCTTATACCCATGAATCCCAATGATGATAGTCTTTTCAAGTCACTTGCAGATGGCATCCTT
CTTTGCAAAATGATCAACTTATCTGAACCAGATACAATTGATGAAAGAGCCATCAATAAGAAAAAGCTCA
CGCCATTCACTATTTCTGAAAATTTAAACCTAGCTCTGAATTCTGCCTCAGCCATTGGTTGTACAGTGGT
CAACATTGGTGCATCAGATCTCAAAGAAGGAAAACCTCACTTGGTCTTGGGACTTCTCTGGCAGATCATC
AAAGTTGGCCTTTTTGCTGATATTGAGATTTCCAGGAATGAAGCTCTGATTGCATTGTTAAATGAAGGTG
AGGAACTAGAGGAGCTGATGAAGCTTTCTCCCGAGGAATTACTGCTGCGATGGGTGAACTACCATCTGAC
CAATGCAGGATGGCATACCATCAGCAACTTCAGCCAAGACATTAAGGACTCGAGAGCCTATTTTCATCTG
CTTAATCAGATTGCCCCTAAAGGTGGGGAAGATGGACCTGCCATTGCCATTGACCTTTCAGGAATTAATG
AGACAAATGACCTGAAGCGTGCTGGACTCATGCTTCAAGAAGCAGATAAACTGGGCTGCAAACAGTTTGT
TACTCCTGCAGATGTGGTTTCAGGCAATCCTAAACTTAATTTAGCTTTTGTAGCTAATTTGTTTAACACA
TACCCGTGCCTGCACAAGCCGAATAATAATGACATCGATATGAATTTACTGGAAGGAGAGAGCAAGGAAG
AGAGAACATTTCGGAACTGGATGAATTCCTTGGGAGTCAACCCATACATTAATCATTTGTACAGTGACCT
TGCAGATGCTTTAGTGATCTTTCAGCTCTATGAGATGATCCGAGTGCCAGTCAACTGGAGCCATGTCAAC
AAACCTCCTTATCCTGCCCTTGGAGGGAACATGAAGAAGATTGAAAACTGTAACTATGCAGTGGAACTTG
GGAAGAACAAGGCCAAATTCTCCTTGGTTGGCATTGCTGGGCAGGACCTAAATGAAGGGAATTCAACACT
TACCCTGGCATTGGTATGGCAGCTGATGAGAAGGTACACATTGAATGTGTTATCGGATCTTGGAGAGGGT
GAAAAAGTAAATGATGAAATTATAATTAAATGGGTCAATCAGACTCTTAAAAGTGCAAACAAAAAGACTT
CTATTTCCAGCTTCAAGGATAAATCTATAAGCACAAGTTTACCTGTCCTAGATTTAATAGATGCCATTGC
ACCAAATGCAGTTCGTCAAGAAATGATCAGGAGAGAAAACTTATCTGATGAGGACAAGCTGAACAATGCT
AAATACGCCATTTCAGTTGCTCGAAAGATCGGTGCCCGGATATATGCATTACCTGATGACCTCGTAGAAG
TGAAACCAAAGATGGTTATGACGGTGTTTGCATGCTTAATGGGAAAAGGACTGAACAGAATAAAATAAGG
ATCCACCGGATCTAGATAACTGATCATAATCAGCC
