>Addgene plasmid #57194 | PA-mCherry1-Plastin-C-10 | addgene partial sequence | sequence record 147021 | mCherry-F2 5'-tggcatggacgagctgtac-3'
ACAGTACTACTACCATTTCTCGGGAGGAGCTTGAAGAACTACAAGAGGCATTTAATAAAATAGATATTGA
CAATAGTGGGTATGTCAGTGACTATGAACTTCAAGACCTGTTTAAGGAAGCAAGCCTTCCTCTGCCTGGC
TACAAGGTGCGCGAGATTGTGGAGAAAATTCTATCAGTTGCTGACAGCAACAAAGATGGCAAAATCAGTT
TTGAAGAGTTTGTGTCACTAATGCAAGAATTAAAAAGCAAAGATATCAGCAAAACATTCCGAAAAATAAT
TAACAAGAGGGAAGGGATTACTGCTATTGGAGGAACTTCAACTATTTCCAGTGAGGGCACACAGCATTCT
TATTCAGAGGAAGAAAAAGTGGCTTTTGTTAACTGGATAAACAAAGCCCTGGAGAATGACCCTGACTGTA
AGCATCTTATACCCATGAATCCCAATGATGATAGTCTTTTCAAGTCACTTGCAGATGGCATCCTTCTTTG
CAAAATGATCAACTTATCTGAACCAGATACAATTGATGAAAGAGCCATCAATAAGAAAAAGCTCACGCCA
TTCACTATTTCTGAAAATTTAAACCTAGCTCTGAATTCTGCCTCAGCCATTGGTTGTACAGTGGTCAACA
TTGGTGCATCAGATCTCAAAGAAGGAAAACCTCACTTGGTCTTGGGACTTCTCTGGCAGATCATCAAAGT
TGGCCTTTTTGCTGATATTGAGATTTCCAGGAATGAAGCTCTGATTGCATTGTTAAATGAAGGTGAGGAA
CTAGAGGAGCTGATGAAGCTTTCTCCCGAGGAATTACTGCTGCGATGGGTGAACTACCATCTGACCAATG
CAGGATGGCATACCATCAGCAACTT
